Addgene plasmid #25136: EPHA3 (2GSF)
Purpose: Bacterial expression for structure determination; may not be full ORF
Depositing lab: Cheryl Arrowsmith. Depositing organization: University of Toronto.
Backbone
  Vector backbone: pET28a-LIC
  Backbone manufacturer: SGC
  Backbone size w/o insert (bp): 7328
  Vector type: Bacterial Expression
Growth in bacteria
  Bacterial resistance: Kanamycin, 50 μg/mL
  Growth temperature: 37°C
  Growth strain: DH5alpha
  Copy number: High Copy
Gene/Insert
  Gene/Insert name: epha3.577.947 (alt names: PDB: 2GSF; ephrin receptor EphA3 isoform a precursor, juxtamembrane region)
  Species: H. sapiens (human)
  Insert size (bp): 1113
  Entrez Gene: EPHA3 (a.k.a. EK4, ETK, ETK1, HEK, HEK4, TYRO4)
  Tag / fusion protein: His (N terminal on insert)
  Cloning method: Restriction Enzyme
  Sequencing primers: 5′ T7; 3′ T7-term
Terms and licenses: Academic/Nonprofit Terms; Industry Terms: Not Available to Industry
Depositor comments: PDB: 2GSF. http://www.thesgc.org/structures/2GSF/ .
How to cite: EPHA3 (2GSF) was a gift from Cheryl Arrowsmith (Addgene plasmid # 25136 ; http://n2t.net/addgene:25136 ; RRID:Addgene_25136)
