[The description below was written by a language model from this plasmid's Addgene catalogue record.]
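Description:
EPHA3 (2GSF) is a bacterial expression plasmid built on pET28a-LIC, a ligation-independent-cloning derivative of the pET28a backbone produced by a structural genomics group. It is selected with kanamycin and is listed as high copy, with a standard cloning strain recorded for propagation. No feature table accompanies the record, so the promoter and origin of replication are not stated. However, the listed sequencing primers (T7 forward and T7 terminator) fit the usual pET arrangement, in which the insert lies between a T7 promoter and T7 terminator. In that arrangement the protein is expressed in an E. coli host that supplies T7 RNA polymerase.

The insert, named epha3.577.947, is a 1113 bp fragment of the human EPHA3 gene, which encodes the ephrin receptor tyrosine kinase EphA3 (isoform a precursor). The name suggests that the fragment spans roughly residues 577 to 947, and the record annotates it as including the juxtamembrane region. It is therefore a partial open reading frame rather than the full-length receptor, in line with the depositor's caution that it may not be the full ORF. A His tag is fused to the N terminus of the insert, which allows purification of the recombinant protein by immobilised metal affinity chromatography.

The stated purpose is bacterial production of protein for structure determination, and the construct is linked to the deposited structure 2GSF. It would suit users who want to reproduce that crystallographic work or to make the same soluble intracellular EphA3 fragment for biochemical or biophysical studies.
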