>Addgene plasmid #25136 | EPHA3 (2GSF) | depositor partial sequence | sequence record 11610 | Author sequence
GATGAAAAAAGACTTCATTTTGGCAATGGGCATTTAAAACTTCCAGGTCTCAGGACTTATGTTGACCCAC
ATACATATGAAGACCCTACCCAAACTGTTCATGAGTTTGCCAAGGAATTGGATGCCACCAACATATCCAT
TGATAAAGTTGTTGGAGCAGGTGAATTTGGAGAGGTGTGCAGTGGTCGCTTAAAACTTCCTTCAAAAAAA
GAGATTTCAGTGGCCATTAAGACCCTGAAAGTTGGCTACACAGAAAAGCAGAGGAGAGACTTCCTGGGAG
AAGCAAGCATTATGGGACAGTTTGACCACCCCAATATCATTCGACTGGAAGGAGTTGTTACCAAAAGTAA
GCCAGTTATGATTGTCACAGAATACATGGAGAATGGTTCCTTGGATAGTTTCCTACGTAAACACGATGCC
CAGTTTACTGTCATTCAGCTAGTGGGGATGCTTCGAGGGATAGCATCTGGCATGAAGTACCTGTCAGACA
TGGGCTATGTTCACCGAGACCTCGCTGCTCGGAACATCTTGATCAACAGTAACTTGGTGTGTAAGGTTTC
TGATTTCGGACTTTCGCGTGTCCTGGAGGATGACCCAGAAGCTGCTTATACAACAAGAGGAGGGAAGATC
CCAATCAGGTGGACATCACCAGAAGCTATAGCCTACCGCAAGTTCACGTCAGCCAGCGATGTATGGAGTT
ATGGGATTGTTCTCTGGGAGGTGATGTCTTATGGAGAGAGACCATACTGGGAGATGTCCAATCAGGATGT
AATTAAAGCTGTAGATGAGGGCTATCGACTGCCACCCCCCATGGACTGCCCAGCTGCCTTGTATCAGCTG
ATGCTGGACTGCTGGCAGAAAGACAGGAACAACAGACCCAAGTTTGAGCAGATTGTTAGTATTCTGGACA
AGCTTATCCGGAATCCCGGCAGCCTGAAGATCATCACCAGTGCAGCCGCAAGGCCATCAAACCTTCTTCT
GGACCAAAGCAATGTGGATATCACTACCTTCCGCACAACAGGTGACTGGCTTAATGGTGTCTGGACAGCA
CACTGCAAGGAAATCTTCACGGGTGTGGAGTACAGTTCTTGTGACACAATAGCCAAGATTTCC
