>Addgene plasmid #25136 | EPHA3 (2GSF) | addgene partial sequence | sequence record 31212 | 25136 with T7
CTGAATATTTTGTTTACTTTAAGAAGGAGATATACCATGGGCAGCAGCCATCATCATCATCATCACAGCA
GCGGCCTGGTTCCGCGTGGTAGTGATGAAAAAAGACTTCATTTTGGCAATGGGCATTTAAAACTTCCAGG
TCTCAGGACTTATGTTGACCCACATACATATGAAGACCCTACCCAAACTGTTCATGAGTTTGCCAAGGAA
TTGGATGCCACCAACATATCCATTGATAAAGTTGTTGGAGCAGGTGAATTTGGAGAGGTGTGCAGTGGTC
GCTTAAAACTTCCTTCAAAAAAAGAGATTTCAGTGGCCATTAAGACCCTGAAAGTTGGCTACACAGAAAA
GCAGAGGAGAGACTTCCTGGGAGAAGCAAGCATTATGGGACAGTTTGACCACCCCAATATCATTCGACTG
GAAGGAGTTGTTACCAAAAGTAAGCCAGTTATGATTGTCACAGAATACATGGAGAATGGTTCCTTGGATA
GTTTCCTACGTAAACACGATGCCCAGTTTACTGTCATTCAGCTAGTGGGGATGCTTCGAGGGATAGCATC
TGGCATGAAGTACCTGTCAGACATGGGCTATGTTCACCGAGACCTCGCTGCTCGGAACATCTTGATCAAC
AGTAACTTGGTGTGTAAGGTTTCTGATTTCGGACTTTCGCGTGTCCTGGAGGATGACCCAGAAGCTGCTT
ATACAACAAGAGGAGGGAAGATCCCAATCAGGTGGACATCACCAGAAGCTATAGCCTACCGCAAGTTCAC
GTCAGCCAGCGATGTATGGAGTTATGGGATTGTTCTCTGGGAGGTGATGTCTTATGGAGAGAGACCATAC
TGGGAGATGTCCAATCAGGATGTAATTAAAGCTGTAGATGAGGGCTATCGACTGCCA
